>Addgene plasmid #49390 | pLPS-hSox2-gfp | addgene full sequence | sequence record 354145 | Addgene NGS Result
GCGTTACATAACTTACGGTAAATGGCCCGCCTGGCTGACCGCCCAACGACCCCCGCCCATTGACGTCAAT
AATGACGTATGTTCCCATAGTAACGCCAATAGGGACTTTCCATTGACGTCAATGGGTGGAGTATTTACGG
TAAACTGCCCACTTGGCAGTACATCAAGTGTATCATATGCCAAGTACGCCCCCTATTGACGTCAATGACG
GTAAATGGCCCGCCTGGCATTATGCCCAGTACATGACCTTATGGGACTTTCCTACTTGGCAGTACATCTA
CGTATTAGTCATCGCTATTACCATGGTGATGCGGTTTTGGCAGTACATCAATGGGCGTGGATAGCGGTTT
GACTCACGGGGATTTCCAAGTCTCCACCCCATTGACGTCAATGGGAGTTTGTTTTGGCACCAAAATCAAC
GGGACTTTCCAAAATGTCGTAACAACTCCGCCCCATTGACGCAAATGGGCGGTAGGCGTGTACGGTGGGA
GGTCTATATAAGCAGAGCTGGTTTAGTGAACCGTCAGATCCGCTAGCATAACTTCGTATAGCATACATTA
TACGAAGTTATCAGTCGACGGTACCGGACATATGCCCGGGAATTCGGCACGAGGCCCGGGCCCCCCAAAG
TCCCGGCCGGGCCGAGGGTCGGCGGCCGCCGGCGGGCCGGGCCCGCGCACAGCGCCCGCATGTACAACAT
GATGGAGACGGAGCTGAAGCCGCCGGGCCCGCAGCAAACTTCGGGGGGCGGCGGCGGCAACTCCACCGCG
GCGGCGGCCGGCGGCAACCAGAAAAACAGCCCGGACCGCGTCAAGCGGCCCATGAATGCCTTCATGGTGT
GGTCCCGCGGGCAGCGGCGCAAGATGGCCCAGGAGAACCCCAAGATGCACAACTCGGAGATCAGCAAGCG
CCTGGGCGCCGAGTGGAAACTTTTGTCGGAGACGGAGAAGCGGCCGTTCATCGACGAGGCTAAGCGGCTG
CGAGCGCTGCACATGAAGGAGCACCCGGATTATAAATACCGGCCCCGGCGGAAAACCAAGACGCTCATGA
AGAAGGATAAGTACACGCTGCCCGGCGGGCTGCTGGCCCCCGGCGGCAATAGCATGGCGAGCGGGGTCGG
GGTGGGCGCCGGCCTGGGCGCGGGCGTGAACCAGCGCATGGACAGTTACGCGCACATGAACGGCTGGAGC
AACGGCAGCTACAGCATGATGCAGGACCAGCTGGGCTACCCGCAGCACCCGGGCCTCAATGCGCACGGCG
CAGCGCAGATGCAGCCCATGCACCGCTACGACGTGAGCGCCCTGCAGTACAACTCCATGACCAGCTCGCA
GACCTACATGAACGGCTCGCCCACCTACAGCATGTCCTACTCGCAGCAGGGCACCCCTGGCATGGCTCTT
GGCTCCATGGGTTCGGTGGTCAAGTCCGAGGCCAGCTCCAGCCCCCCTGTGGTTACCTCTTCCTCCCACT
CCAGGGCGCCCTGCCAGGCCGGGGACCTCCGGGACATGATCAGCATGTATCTCCCCGGCGCCGAGGTGCC
GGAACCCGCCGCCCCCAGCAGACTTCACATGTCCCAGCACTACCAGAGCGGCCCGGTGCCCGGCACGGCC
ATTAACGGCACACTGCCCCTCTCACACATGCCAAGCTTTCTAGACCATTCGTTTGGCGCGCGGGCCCAGG
TAAGTGGTCATAATCATAATCATAATCATAATCATAATCACAACTAGCCTAGGAGATCCTGGTCATGACT
AGTGCTTGGATTCTCACCAATAAAAAACGCCCGGCGGCAACCGAGCGTTCTGAACAAATCCAGATGGAGT
TCTGAGGTCATTACTGGATCTATCAACAGGAGTCCAAGCGAGCTCGATATCAAATTACGCCCCGCCCTGC
CACTCATCGCAGTACTGTTGTAATTCATTAAGCATTCTGCCGACATGGAAGCCATCACAAACGGCATGAT
GAACCTGAATCGCCAGCGGCATCAGCACCTTGTCGCCTTGCGTATAATATTTGCCCATGGTGAAAACGGG
GGCGAAGAAGTTGTCCATATTGGCCACGTTTAAATCAAAACTGGTGAAACTCACCCAGGGATTGGCTGAG
ACGAAAAACATATTCTCAATAAACCCTTTAGGGAAATAGGCCAGGTTTTCACCGTAACACGCCACATCTT
GCGAATATATGTGTAGAAACTGCCGGAAATCGTCGTGGTATTCACTCCAGAGCGATGAAAACGTTTCAGT
TTGCTCATGGAAAACGGTGTAACAAGGGTGAACACTATCCCATATCACCAGCTCACCGTCTTTCATTGCC
ATACGAAATTCCGGATGAGCATTCATCAGGCGGGCAAGAATGTGAATAAAGGCCGGATAAAACTTGTGCT
TATTTTTCTTTACGGTCTTTAAAAAGGCCGTAATATCCAGCTGAACGGTCTGGTTATAGGTACATTGAGC
AACTGACTGAAATGCCTCAAAATGTTCTTTACGATGCCATTGGGATATATCAACGGTGGTATATCCAGTG
ATTTTTTTCTCCATTTTAGCTTCCTTAGCTCCTGAAAGATCCATAACTTCGTATAGCATACATTATACGA
AGTTATAGATCCAATATTATTGAAGCATTTATCAGGGTTATTGTCTCATGAGCGGATACATATTTGAATG
TATTTAGAAAAATAAACAAATAGGGGTTCCGCGCACATTTCCCCGAAAAGTGCCACCTGACGTGGATCTC
GAGCTCAAGCTTCGAATTCAGGGTTTCCTTGACAATATCATACTTATCCTGTCCCTTTTTTTTCCACAGC
TACCGGTCGCGAGCAAGGGCGAGGAGCTGTTCACCGGGGTGGTGCCCATCCTGGTCGAGCTGGACGGCGA
CGTAAACGGCCACAAGTTCAGCGTGTCCGGCGAGGGCGAGGGCGATGCCACCTACGGCAAGCTGACCCTG
AAGTTCATCTGCACCACCGGCAAGCTGCCCGTGCCCTGGCCCACCCTCGTGACCACCCTGACCTACGGCG
TGCAGTGCTTCAGCCGCTACCCCGACCACATGAAGCAGCACGACTTCTTCAAGTCCGCCATGCCCGAAGG
CTACGTCCAGGAGCGCACCATCTTCTTCAAGGACGACGGCAACTACAAGACCCGCGCCGAGGTGAAGTTC
GAGGGCGACACCCTGGTGAACCGCATCGAGCTGAAGGGCATCGACTTCAAGGAGGACGGCAACATCCTGG
GGCACAAGCTGGAGTACAACTACAACAGCCACAACGTCTATATCATGGCCGACAAGCAGAAGAACGGCAT
CAAGGTGAACTTCAAGATCCGCCACAACATCGAGGACGGCAGCGTGCAGCTCGCCGACCACTACCAGCAG
AACACCCCCATCGGCGACGGCCCCGTGCTGCTGCCCGACAACCACTACCTGAGCACCCAGTCCGCCCTGA
GCAAAGACCCCAACGAGAAGCGCGATCACATGGTCCTGCTGGAGTTCGTGACCGCCGCCGGGATCACTCT
CGGCATGGACGAGCTGTACAAGTAAAGCGGCCGCGACTCTAGATCATAATCAGCCATACCACATTTGTAG
AGGTTTTACTTGCTTTAAAAAACCTCCCACACCTCCCCCTGAACCTGAAACATAAAATGAATGCAATTGT
TGTTGTTAACTTGTTTATTGCAGCTTATAATGGTTACAAATAAAGCAATAGCATCACAAATTTCACAAAT
AAAGCATTTTTTTCACTGCATTCTAGTTGTGGTTTGTCCAAACTCATCAATGTATCTTAAGGCGTAAATT
GTAAGCGTTAATATTTTGTTAAAATTCGCGTTAAATTTTTGTTAAATCAGCTCATTTTTTAACCAATAGG
CCGAAATCGGCAAAATCCCTTATAAATCAAAAGAATAGACCGAGATAGGGT
[37 nt withheld, positions 3902-3938]
AAAGAACGTGGACTCCAACGTCAAAGG
[49 nt withheld, positions 3966-4014]
T
[91 nt withheld, positions 4016-4106]
G
[124 nt withheld, positions 4108-4231]
CAGGTGGCACTTTTCGGGGAAATGTGCGCGGAACCCCTATTTGTTTATTTTTCTAAATACATTCAAATAT
GTATCCGCTCATGAGACAATAACCCTGATAAATGCTTCAATAATATTGAAAAAGGAAGAGTCCTGAGGCG
GAAAGAACCAGCTGTGGAATGTGTGTCAGTTAGGGTGTGGAAAGTCCCCAGGCTCCCCAGCAGGCAGAAG
TATGCAAAGCATGCATCTCAATTAGTCAGCAACCAGGTGTGGAAAGTCCCCAGGCTCCCCAGCAGGCAGA
AGTATGCAAAGCATGCATCTCAATTAGTCAGCAACCATAGTCCCGCCCCTAACTCCGCCCATCCCGCCCC
TAACTCCGCCCAGTTCCGCCCATTCTCCGCCCCATGGCTGACTAATTTTTTTTATTTATGCAGAGGCCGA
GGCCGCCTCGGCCTCTGAGCTATTCCAGAAGTAGTGAGGAGGCTTTTTTGGAGGCCTAGGCTTTTGCAAA
GATCGATCAAGAGACAGGATGAGGATCGTTTCGCATGATTGAACAAGATGGATTGCACGCAGGTTCTCCG
GCCGCTTGGGTGGAGAGGCTATTCGGCTATGACTGGGCACAACAGACAATCGGCTGCTCTGATGCCGCCG
TGTTCCGGCTGTCAGCGCAGGGGCGCCCGGTTCTTTTTGTCAAGACCGACCTGTCCGGTGCCCTGAATGA
ACTGCAAGACGAGGCAGCGCGGCTATCGTGGCTGGCCACGACGGGCGTTCCTTGCGCAGCTGTGCTCGAC
GTTGTCACTGAAGCGGGAAGGGACTGGCTGCTATTGGGCGAAGTGCCGGGGCAGGATCTCCTGTCATCTC
ACCTTGCTCCTGCCGAGAAAGTATCCATCATGGCTGATGCAATGCGGCGGCTGCATACGCTTGATCCGGC
TACCTGCCCATTCGACCACCAAGCGAAACATCGCATCGAGCGAGCACGTACTCGGATGGAAGCCGGTCTT
GTCGATCAGGATGATCTGGACGAAGAGCATCAGGGGCTCGCGCCAGCCGAACTGTTCGCCAGGCTCAAGG
CGAGCATGCCCGACGGCGAGGATCTCGTCGTGACCCATGGCGATGCCTGCTTGCCGAATATCATGGTGGA
AAATGGCCGCTTTTCTGGATTCATCGACTGTGGCCGGCTGGGTGTGGCGGACCGCTATCAGGACATAGCG
TTGGCTACCCGTGATATTGCTGAAGAGCTTGGCGGCGAATGGGCTGACCGCTTCCTCGTGCTTTACGGTA
TCGCCGCTCCCGATTCGCAGCGCATCGCCTTCTATCGCCTTCTTGACGAGTTCTTCTGAGCGGGACTCTG
GGGTTCGAAATGACCGACCAAGCGACGCCCAACCTGCCATCACGAGATTTCGATTCCACCGCCGCCTTCT
ATGAAAGGTTGGGCTTCGGAATCGTTTTCCGGGACGCCGGCTGGATGATCCTCCAGCGCGGGGATCTCAT
GCTGGAGTTCTTCGCCCACCCTAGGGGGAGGCTAACTGAAACACGGAAGGAGACAATACCGGAAGGAACC
CGCGCTATGACGGCAATAAAAAGACAGAATAAAACGCACGGTGTTGGGTCGTTTGTTCATAAACGCGGGG
TTCGGTCCCAGGGCTGGCACTCTGTCGATACCCCACCGAGACCCCATTGGGGCCAATACGCCCGCGTTTC
TTCCTTTTCCCCACCCCACCCCCCAAGTTCGGGTGAAGGCCCAGGGCTCGCAGCCAACGTCGGGGCGGCA
GGCCCTGCCATAGCCTCAGGTTACTCATATATACTTTAGATTGATTTAAAACTTCATTTTTAATTTAAAA
GGATCTAGGTGAAGATCCTTTTTGATAATCTCATGACCAAAATCCCTTAACGTGAGTTTTCGTTCCACTG
AGCGTCAGACCCCGTAGAAAAGATCAAAGGATCTTCTTGAGATCCTTTTTTTCTGCGCGTAATCTGCTGC
TTGCAAACAAAAAAACCACCGCTACCAGCGGTGGTTTGTTTGCCGGATCAAGAGCTACCAACTCTTTTTC
CGAAGGTAACTGGCTTCAGCAGAGCGCAGATACCAAATACTGTTCTTCTAGTGTAGCCGTAGTTAGGCCA
CCACTTCAAGAACTCTGTAGCACCGCCTACATACCTCGCTCTGCTAATCCTGTTACCAGTGGCTGCTGCC
AGTGGCGATAAGTCGTGTCTTACCGGGTTGGACTCAAGACGATAGTTACCGGATAAGGCGCAGCGGTCGG
GCTGAACGGGGGGTTCGTGCACACAGCCCAGCTTGGAGCGAACGACCTACACCGAACTGAGATACCTACA
GCGTGAGCTATGAGAAAGCGCCACGCTTCCCGAAGGGAGAAAGGCGGACAGGTATCCGGTAAGCGGCAGG
GTCGGAACAGGAGAGCGCACGAGGGAGCTTCCAGGGGGAAACGCCTGGTATCTTTATAGTCCTGTCGGGT
TTCGCCACCTCTGACTTGAGCGTCGATTTTTGTGATGCTCGTCAGGGGGGCGGAGCCTATGGAAAAACGC
CAGCAACGCGGCCTTTTTACGGTTCCTGGCCTTTTGCTGGCCTTTTGCTCACATGTTCTTTCCTGCGTTA
TCCCCTGATTCTGTGGATAACCGTATTACCGCCATGCATTAGTTATTAATAGTAATCAATTACGGGGTCA
TTAGTTCATAGCCCATATATGGAGTTCC
Features (pLannotate 1.2.2; 23 found; start..end, strand, type, name):
      2..305     +  enhancer       CMV enhancer: human cytomegalovirus immediate early enhancer
    306..509     +  promoter       CMV promoter: human cytomegalovirus (CMV) immediate early promoter
    538..571     +  protein_bind   loxP: Cre-mediated recombination occurs in the 8-bp core sequence (GCATACAT). Cre recombinase
    690..1640    +  CDS            SOX2: SOX2_HUMAN - Experimental evidence at protein level: Swiss-Prot protein existence level 1. Transcription factor that forms a trimeric complex with OCT4 on DNA and controls the expression of a number of genes involved in embryonic development such as YES1, FGF4, UTF1 and ZFP206 (By similarity). Binds to the proximal enhancer region of NANOG (By similarity). Critical for early embryogenesis and for embryonic stem cell pluripotency (PubMed:18035408). Downstream SRRT target that mediates the promotion of neural stem cell self-renewal (By similarity). Keeps neural cells undifferentiated by countera
   1689..1724    +  CDS            6xHN: 6x(His-Asn) affinity tag
   1760..1854    -  terminator     lambda t0 terminator: transcription terminator from phage lambda
   1878..2534    -  CDS            cat: CAT_ECOLX - Experimental evidence at protein level: Swiss-Prot protein existence level 1. This enzyme is an effector of chloramphenicol resistance in bacteria. From Escherichia coli. This protein is used as a marker in many commonly used cloning vectors, such as pACYC184.
   2535..2557    -  promoter       cat promoter (fragment): promoter of the E. coli cat gene encoding chloramphenicol acetyltransferase
   2563..2596    +  protein_bind   loxP: Cre-mediated recombination occurs in the 8-bp core sequence (GCATACAT). Cre recombinase
   2602..2693    -  promoter       AmpR promoter (fragment): bla
   2725..2749    +  misc_feature   MCS (fragment): multiple cloning site
   2811..3525    +  CDS            EGFP (fragment): the original enhanced GFP (Yang et al., 1996) mammalian codon-optimized
   3542..3625    +  CDS            large T antigen (fragment): large T antigen from SV40 (simian virus 40)
   3648..3769    +  polyA_signal   SV40 poly(A) signal: SV40 polyadenylation signal
   3803..4231    -  rep_origin     f1 ori (sequence partly withheld): f1 bacteriophage origin of replication; arrow indicates direction of (+) strand synthesis
   4258..4362    +  promoter       AmpR promoter: bla
   4364..4721    +  promoter       SV40 promoter: SV40 enhancer and early promoter
   4756..5550    +  CDS            NeoR/KanR: aminoglycoside phosphotransferase from Tn5; aph(3')-II (or nptII); confers resistance to neomycin, kanamycin, and G418 (Geneticin®)
   5571..5723    +  CDS            ble (fragment): BLE_KLEPN - Experimental evidence at protein level: Swiss-Prot protein existence level 1. Binding protein with a strong affinity to the bleomycin family of antibiotics. Binds to CL990; an antimitotic-antibiotic compound. From Klebsiella pneumoniae.
   5782..5829    +  polyA_signal   HSV TK poly(A) signal: herpes simplex virus thymidine kinase polyadenylation signal (Cole and Stacy, 1985)
   5920..5936    -  polyA_signal   bGH poly(A) signal (fragment): bovine growth hormone polyadenylation signal
   6158..6746    +  rep_origin     ori: high-copy-number ColE1/pMB1/pBR322/pUC origin of replication
   6861..6919    +  enhancer       CMV enhancer (fragment): human cytomegalovirus immediate early enhancer
