[The description below was written by a language model from this plasmid's Addgene catalogue record and pLannotate feature annotations shown in this document.]
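Description:
pLPS-hSox2-gfp is a mammalian expression plasmid built on Clontech's pLPS-3'EGFP, an acceptor vector of a Cre/loxP-based cloning system. It was made by transferring human SOX2 from a donor plasmid (pDNR-hSox2) into the acceptor by Cre-mediated recombination at loxP sites. The annotated sequence reflects this. Downstream of the CMV immediate early enhancer and promoter lies a loxP site, then the SOX2 coding sequence and a 6xHN affinity-tag sequence. A reverse-oriented chloramphenicol acetyltransferase gene with a lambda t0 terminator follows, and a second loxP site closes the transferred segment. An AmpR promoter fragment just beyond this loxP faces the cat gene, consistent with chloramphenicol resistance marking successful recombinants.

EGFP sits after the second loxP site, followed by an SV40 poly(A) signal. According to the depositor, the SOX2 stop codon was changed to a proline codon, and the intervening bacterial cassette is removed from the transcript by intron splicing in mammalian cells, giving a Sox2 protein carrying EGFP at its C terminus. The record does not annotate the splice sites themselves or say whether the 6xHN sequence is retained in the mature fusion.

The backbone carries a high-copy ColE1/pUC-type origin and an f1 origin. Its NeoR/KanR gene is preceded by both a bacterial promoter and the SV40 early promoter and ends with an HSV TK poly(A) signal. This arrangement provides kanamycin resistance in E. coli, used together with chloramphenicol, and G418 selection in mammalian cells. The plasmid is intended for expressing fluorescently tagged human Sox2, a pluripotency and neural stem cell transcription factor, in mammalian cells.
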