Addgene plasmid #49390: pLPS-hSox2-gfp
Purpose: mammalian expression of human Sox2 fused to EGFP
Depositing lab: Randall McKinnon. Depositing organization: Rutgers, The State University of New Jersey.
Backbone
  Vector backbone: pLPS-3'EGFP
  Backbone manufacturer: Clontech
  Backbone size w/o insert (bp): 4900
  Vector type: Mammalian Expression, Cre/Lox ; acceptor vector
  Selectable markers: Neomycin (select with G418)
Growth in bacteria
  Bacterial resistance: Chloramphenicol and Kanamycin, 25 & 50 μg/mL
  Growth temperature: 37°C
  Growth strain: DH5alpha
  Copy number: High Copy
Gene/Insert
  Gene/Insert name: Sox2 (alt name: human Sry)
  Species: H. sapiens (human)
  Insert size (bp): 953
  Mutation: TGA (stop) to CCA (Pro) at nt 1027 with respect to GenBank ID BC013923
  GenBank ID: BC013923
  Entrez Gene: SOX2 (a.k.a. ANOP3, MCOPS3)
  Promoter: CMV
  Tag / fusion protein: EGFP (C terminal on backbone)
  Cloning method: Unknown
  Sequencing primers: 5′ CMV-F
Terms and licenses: Academic/Nonprofit Terms; Industry Terms: Not Available to Industry
Depositor comments: hSox2 was transferred from the donor vector (pDNR-hSox2, Addgene plasmid #49389) to the acceptor vector using Cre-mediated recombination at the LoxP sites. When the recombinant construct is expressed in mammalian cells, EGFP is expressed from the immediate early promoter of cytomegalovirus (pCMV IE) as a 3' fusion to Sox2, through intron splicing.
How to cite: pLPS-hSox2-gfp was a gift from Randall McKinnon (Addgene plasmid # 49390 ; http://n2t.net/addgene:49390 ; RRID:Addgene_49390)
