>Addgene plasmid #49390 | pLPS-hSox2-gfp | addgene partial sequence | sequence record 74728 | CMV-F 5'-CGCAAATGGGCGGTAGGCGTG-3'
AGCTGGTTTAGTGAACCGTCAGATCCGCTAGCATAACTTCGTATAGCATACATTATACGAAGTTATCAGT
CGACGGTACCGGACATATGCCCGGGAATTCGGCACGAGGCCCGGGCCCCCCAAAGTCCCGGCCGGGCCGA
GGGTCGGCGGCCGCCGGCGGGCCGGGCCCGCGCACAGCGCCCGCATGTACAACATGATGGAGACGGAGCT
GAAGCCGCCGGGCCCGCAGCAAACTTCGGGGGGCGGCGGCGGCAACTCCACCGCGGCGGCGGCCGGCGGC
AACCAGAAAAACAGCCCGGACCGCGTCAAGCGGCCCATGAATGCCTTCATGGTGTGGTCCCGCGGGCAGC
GGCGCAAGATGGCCCAGGAGAACCCCAAGATGCACAACTCGGAGATCAGCAAGCGCCTGGGCGCCGAGTG
GAAACTTTTGTCGGAGACGGAGAAGCGGCCGTTCATCGACGAGGCTAAGCGGCTGCGAGCGCTGCACATG
AAGGAGCACCCGGATTATAAATACCGGCCCCGGCGGAAAACCAAGACGCTCATGAAGAAGGATAAGTACA
CGCTGCCCGGCGGGCTGCTGGCCCCCGGCGGCAATAGCATGGCGAGCGGGGTCGGGGTGGGCGCCGGCCT
GGGCGCGGGCGTGAACCAGCGCATGGACAGTTACGCGCACATGAACGGCTGGAGCAACGGCAGCTACAGC
ATGATGCAGGACCAGCTGGGCTACCCGCAGCACCCGGGCCTCAATGCGCACGGCGCAGCGCAGATGCAGC
CCATGCACCGCTACGACGTGAGCGCCCTGCAGTACAACTCCATGACCAGCTCGCAGACCTACATGAACGG
CTCGCCCACCTACAGCATGTCCTACTCGCAGCAGGGCACCCCTGGCATGGCTCTTGGCTCCATGGGTTC
