>Addgene plasmid #49390 | pLPS-hSox2-gfp | addgene partial sequence | sequence record 75105 | EGFP-N 5'-CGTCGCCGTCCAGCTCGACCAG-3'
GCTCCTCGCCCTTGCTCGCGACCGGTAGCTGTGGAAAAAAAAGGGACAGGATAAGTATGATATTGTCAAG
GAAACCCTGAATTCGAAGCTTGAGCTCGAGATCCACGTCAGGTGGCACTTTTCGGGGAAATGTGCGCGGA
ACCCCTATTTGTTTATTTTTCTAAATACATTCAAATATGTATCCGCTCATGAGACAATAACCCTGATAAA
TGCTTCAATAATATTGGATCTATAACTTCGTATAATGTATGCTATACGAAGTTATGGATCTTTCAGGAGC
TAAGGAAGCTAAAATGGAGAAAAAAATCACTGGATATACCACCGTTGATATATCCCAATGGCATCGTAAA
GAACATTTTGAGGCATTTCAGTCAGTTGCTCAATGTACCTATAACCAGACCGTTCAGCTGGATATTACGG
CCTTTTTAAAGACCGTAAAGAAAAATAAGCACAAGTTTTATCCGGCCTTTATTCACATTCTTGCCCGCCT
GATGAATGCTCATCCGGAATTTCGTATGGCAATGAAAGACGGTGAGCTGGTGATATGGGATAGTGTTCAC
CCTTGTTACACCGTTTTCCATGAGCAAACTGAAACGTTTTCATCGCTCTGGAGTGAATACCACGACGATT
TCCGGCAGTTTCTACACATATATTCGCAAGATGTGGCGTGTTACGGTGAAAACCTGGCCTATTTCCCTAA
AGGGTTTATTGAGAATATGTTTTTCGTCTCAGCCAATCCCTGGGTGAGTTTCACCAGTTTTGATTTAAAC
GTGGCCAATATGGACAACTTCTTCGCCCCCGTTTTCACCATGGGCAAATATTATACGCAAGGCGACAAGG
TGCTGATGCCGCTGGCGATTCAGGTTCATCATGCCGTTTGTGATGGCTTCCATGTCGGCAGAATGCTTAA
TGAATTACAACAGTACTGCGATGA
